Addgene plasmid #176693: pLIB-HISX6-TEV-RSP4
Purpose: Expression of Chlamydomonas reinhardtii RSP4 recombinant protein in insect cells
Depositing lab: Ron Vale. Depositing organization: University of California, San Francisco (UCSF). Publication: Structure of the radial spoke head and insights into its role in mechanoregulation of ciliary beating. Grossman-Haham I, Coudray N, Yu Z, Wang F, Zhang N, Bhabha G, Vale RD. Nat Struct Mol Biol. 2021 Jan;28(1):20-28. doi: 10.1038/s41594-020-00519-9. Epub 2020 Dec 14. PubMed 33318704.
Backbone
  Vector backbone: pLIB
  Backbone size w/o insert (bp): 4886
  Vector type: Insect Expression
Growth in bacteria
  Bacterial resistance: Ampicillin, 100 μg/mL
  Growth temperature: 37°C
  Growth strain: Mach1
  Copy number: High Copy
Gene/Insert
  Gene/Insert name: RSP4
  Species: Chlamydomonas reinhardtii
  Mutation: None
  Promoter: polyhedrin
  Tag / fusion protein: HISX6 (N terminal on backbone)
  Cloning method: Gibson Cloning
  Sequencing primers: 5′ CGTAACAGTTTTGTAATAAAAAAACCTATAAATATTCCGG; 3′ GCAAGTAAAACCTCTACAAATGTGGTATGG
Terms and licenses: Academic/Nonprofit Terms; Industry Terms: Not Available to Industry
How to cite: pLIB-HISX6-TEV-RSP4 was a gift from Ron Vale (Addgene plasmid # 176693 ; http://n2t.net/addgene:176693 ; RRID:Addgene_176693)
