[The description below was written by a language model from this plasmid's Addgene catalogue record and pLannotate feature annotations shown in this document.]
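Description:
pLIB-HISX6-TEV-RSP4 is a baculovirus transfer plasmid for producing the Chlamydomonas reinhardtii radial spoke head protein RSP4 in insect cells. It is built on the pLIB backbone and was assembled by Gibson cloning. In E. coli it is maintained as a high-copy plasmid through a ColE1/pUC-type origin and selected with ampicillin via the β-lactamase gene. An f1 origin is also annotated.

The expression cassette is driven by the polyhedrin promoter from Autographa californica nucleopolyhedrovirus, a very strong late viral promoter that is active only in baculovirus-infected insect cells. Downstream, the record lists an N-terminal 6xHis tag supplied by the backbone. The construct name, together with a short annotated match to a His/TEV composite tag, indicates a TEV protease cleavage site between the tag and the insert, which would allow the tag to be removed after affinity purification. The unmutated RSP4 coding sequence follows and is terminated by an SV40 polyadenylation signal.

This cassette, along with a gentamicin resistance gene and a loxP site, lies between the Tn7R and Tn7L mini-transposon ends. That arrangement allows Tn7 transposition of the cassette and marker into a bacmid in a suitable E. coli host, generating recombinant baculovirus DNA. The loxP site could support Cre-mediated fusion with other plasmids. Several small annotated fragments, such as the R6K ori, lacZα, SET1 and large T antigen pieces, appear to be partial matches or backbone remnants rather than functional parts.

The associated work concerns the structure of the ciliary radial spoke head, which suggests the recombinant protein was intended for structural or biochemical study.
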