Features (pLannotate 1.2.2; 19 found; start..end, strand, type, name):
    536..564     -  promoter       Pc promoter: intI1 (promoter lies within the coding sequence); class 1 integron promoter
    542..904     -  CDS            YPR2_ECOLX (fragment): Protein predicted: Swiss-Prot protein existence level 4. From Escherichia coli.
    904..931     -  rep_origin     R6K γ ori (fragment): γ replication origin from E. coli plasmid R6K; requires the R6K initiator protein pi for replication
    960..993     +  protein_bind   loxP: Cre-mediated recombination occurs in the 8-bp core sequence (GCATACAT). Cre recombinase
   1041..1132    +  promoter       polyhedrin promoter: polh from Autographa californica; promoter for the baculovirus polyhedrin gene
   1187..1208    +  CDS            capTEV™ (fragment): composite tag for in vivo biotinylation, TEV protease cleavage, and 6xHis tagging
   1238..2632    +  CDS            RSP4: RSP4_CHLRE - Experimental evidence at protein level: Swiss-Prot protein existence level 1. Flagellar radial spokes contribute to the regulation of dynein arm activity and thus the pattern of flagellar bending. They consist of a thin stalk, which is attached to the a subfiber of the outer doublet microtubule, and a bulbous head, which is attached to the stalk and appears to interact with the projections from the central pair of microtubules. From Chlamydomonas reinhardtii (Chlamydomonas smithii).
   2659..2742    +  CDS            large T antigen (fragment): large T antigen from SV40 (simian virus 40)
   2765..2899    +  polyA_signal   SV40 poly(A) signal: SV40 polyadenylation signal
   2928..2977    +  CDS            SET1 (fragment): solubility-enhancement tag derived from T7 phage gene 10B
   3009..3174    -  mobile_element Tn7L: mini-Tn7 element (left end of the Tn7 transposon) Tn7
   3337..3353    +  CDS            lacZα (fragment): LacZα fragment of β-galactosidase; lacZ fragment
   3358..3812    +  rep_origin     f1 ori (sequence partly withheld): f1 bacteriophage origin of replication; arrow indicates direction of (+) strand synthesis
   3838..3942    +  promoter       AmpR promoter: bla
   3943..4803    +  CDS            AmpR: β-lactamase; bla; confers resistance to ampicillin, carbenicillin, and related antibiotics
   4974..5562    +  rep_origin     ori: high-copy-number ColE1/pMB1/pBR322/pUC origin of replication
   5748..5799    -  misc_feature   bom (fragment): basis of mobility region from pBR322
   5867..6091    -  mobile_element Tn7R: mini-Tn7 element (right end of the Tn7 transposon) Tn7
   6158..347     -  CDS            GmR (across the origin): gentamycin acetyltransferase; aacC1; confers resistance to gentamycin
>Addgene plasmid #176693 | pLIB-HISX6-TEV-RSP4 | addgene full sequence | sequence record 346865 | Addgene NGS Result
TCGCCGGAGACTGCGAGATCATAGATATAGATCTCACTACGCGGCTGCTCAAACTTGGGCAGAACGTAAG
CCGCGAGAGCGCCAACAACCGCTTCTTGGTCGAAGGCAGCAAGCGCGATGAATGTCTTACTACGGAGCAA
GTTCCCGAGGTAATCGGAGTCCGGCTGATGTTGGGAGTAGGTGGCTACGTCTCCGAACTCACGACCGAAA
AGATCAAGAGCAGCCCGCATGGATTTGACTTGGTCAGGGCCGAGCCTACATGTGCGAATGATGCCCATAC
TTGAGCCACCTAACTTTGTTTTAGGGCGACTGCCCTGCTGCGTAACATCGTTGCTGCTGCGTAACATCGT
TGCTGCTCCATAACATCAAACATCGACCCACGGCGTAACGCGCTTGCTGCTTGGATGCCCGAGGCATAGA
CTGTACAAAAAAACAGTCATAACAAGCCATGAAAACCGCCACTGCGCCGTTACCACCGCTGCGTTCGGTC
AAGGTTCTGGACCAGTTGCGTGAGCGCATACGCTACTTGCATTACAGTTTACGAACCGAACAGGCTTATG
TCAACTGGGTTTGTGCCTTCATCCGTTTCCACGGTGTGCGTCACCCGGCAACCTTGGGCAGCAGCGAAGT
CGAGGCATTTCTGTCCTGGCTGGCGAACGAGCGCAAGGTTTCGGTCTCCACGCATCGTCAGGCATTGGCG
GCCTTGCTGTTCTTCTACGGCAAGGTGCTGTGCACGGATCTGCCCTTGCTTCAGGAGATCGGTAGACCTC
GGCCGTCGCGGCGCTTGCCGGTGGTGCTGACCCCGGATGAAGTGGTTCGCATCCTCGGTTTTCTGGAAGG
CGAGCATCGTTTGTTCGCCCAGGACTCTAGCTATAGTTCTAGTGGTTGGCTACAGCTTTGTTTGTACTAT
CAACAGGTTGAACTGCTGATCAACAGATCCTCTACGCGGCCGCGGTACCATAACTTCGTATAGCATACAT
TATACGAAGTTATCTGGTTTTACTAGTATCGATTCGCGACCTACTCCGGAATATTAATAGATCATGGAGA
TAATTAAAATGATAACCATCTCGCAAATAAATAAGTATTTTACTGTTTTCGTAACAGTTTTGTAATAAAA
AAACCTATAAATATTCCGGATTATTCATACCGTCCCACCATCGGGCGCGGATCCATGGGCAGCAGCCATC
ATCATCATCATCACGGTGGCTCAGCAGAAAACCTTTATTTTCAGGGTATGGCTGCGGTCGATTCCGTGGC
GCAGGCCCTTGCTTATTTGCAAGTACATAGTCCACAAGACGGAACGTCGATGTATGATCACCTGGTAAAG
CTCGTGAGTAAAGTTCTGGAGGACCAGCCCAAGAACGCCGTTGACCTTCTGGAAACCTCCCTCCTTGTGA
AGAAATCCACGTTCGATCCAAAAGAATCAAGCCCACTTGTGCCAATACCAGTCGCCCCCGACGCTACTCA
AACTCAAGCGGCCGTTTCGATATTTGGCGACCCAGAGTTGCCTATAAATCCGGCAACAGGAGAGCCTGTT
CCGGCAGATCCCCCAAACGAGTTTGAGGCTGAGAATATGCTGGGTGCTGCGGCGGTTCTGGATTGTCTCG
GCGTTGGCCTTGGAAGAGAGTTGGGCGTCAACATCGCGTTGGCCGCTAAACGTATTGGCGAGGACCCAAA
GCTCGCAGTTAGATCGGTTCGTTTTTTCGGTAAATTTCTGGGTTTGTATAGTGATTATTTCGTGTTTGAG
GTTGCATTTAAAAAAGAGGCTGCCAAGGAGGCTGCCCCTGCTGCACCAGCGCCCGAAAGGGTTGAGGGCG
AAGCCGCCTCATCATCTGCTCCCGAGGTCCCCGTAGAGGAGCCGGGTAAGGGTGCGAACAAATTTACGTA
TTTGGTGTGTTCCAGTTTGGGTGGCCCCCTGACGCGCCTCCCAGATGTAACCCCAGCTCAAGTTAAGGCC
TCACGTCGCATCAAAAAACTTTTGACCGGCAGGCTTACATCACACGTTTCAACTTATCCAGCTTTCCCAG
GAAATGAGGCGAACTACCTTCGTGCGCTCATTGCCAGGATTTCTGCCGCAACAGTCGTTGCACCAAGTGA
CCTGTTTTCCCTCAATGATGAAACTGGTGAGTTGGAACGCGCGGAAGATTGGGAGCCGCCCGCGGGCCGC
GAGATGGCGGCTCCTACGGCATGGGTGCATGTCAGACCCCACCTCAAATCCCAAGGCCGTTGCGAAGTAC
ACAAAAGGGAACTCCCCGAAGACGCTGATGAAGATGAGTTTTATAATGAGGATGAACTCGAAGAAGGTCC
TGACCTTCTTGCGGCATTGGAGGAAGACGCCCAACTCCCTGGTGAGCAAGCCGCATGGACGCCGATCTAC
AGTAGCGCCTCGGAGGCGGTCAAGACCCAAGCGGGCGGCCTCAGATCACTCGTCTGGCCGGGAGCGGTTT
GCGGTGGTCGTGGATCCGAATGGACCTGCGTTTACGTTGGCTGGGGAGTAAAAAACGCGCCGTTCGTTCC
GCTCCCGCCGCCGCCCGTGGCCCAGGAATTTGCGTGGGGTGAAGTCGAGACTCAGGAACTCGAACTGAAA
CCCGCGCCACCGCCTCCGGAGGAAGAGGCAGAAGCAGACGAGTAAAAGCTTGTCGAGAAGTACTAGAGGA
TCATAATCAGCCATACCACATTTGTAGAGGTTTTACTTGCTTTAAAAAACCTCCCACACCTCCCCCTGAA
CCTGAAACATAAAATGAATGCAATTGTTGTTGTTAACTTGTTTATTGCAGCTTATAATGGTTACAAATAA
AGCAATAGCATCACAAATTTCACAAATAAAGCATTTTTTTCACTGCATTCTAGTTGTGGTTTGTCCAAAC
TCATCAATGTATCTTATCATGTCTGGATCTGATCACTGCTTGAGCCTAGAAGATCCGGCTGCTAACAAAG
CCCGAAAGGAAGCTGAGTTGGCTGCTGCCACCGCTGAGCAATAACTATCATAACCCCTAGGAGATCCGAA
CCAGATAAGTGAAATCTAGTTCCAAACTATTTTGTCATTTTTAATTTTCGTATTAGCTTACGACGCTACA
CCCAGTTCCCATCTATTTTGTCACTCTTCCCTAAATAATCCTTAAAAACTCCATTTCCACCCCTCCCAGT
TCCCAACTATTTTGTCCGCCCACAGCGGGGCATTTTTCTTCCTGTTATGTTTTTAATCAAACATCCTGCC
AACTCCATGTGACAAACCGTCATCTTCGGCTACTTTTTCTCTGTCACAGAATGAAAATTTTTCTGTCATC
TCTTCGTTATTAATGTTTGTAATTGACTGAATATCAACGCTTATTTGCAGCCTGAATGGCGAATGGG
[124 nt withheld, positions 3358-3481]
C
[91 nt withheld, positions 3483-3573]
A
[49 nt withheld, positions 3575-3623]
CCTTTGACGTTGGAGTCCACGTTCTT
[37 nt withheld, positions 3650-3686]
ACCCTATCTCGGTCTATTCTTTTGATTTATAAGGGATTTTGCCGATTTCGGCCTATTGGTTAAAAAATGA
GCTGATTTAACAAAAATTTAACGCGAATTTTAACAAAATATTAACGCTTACAATTTAGGTGGCACTTTTC
GGGGAAATGTGCGCGGAACCCCTATTTGTTTATTTTTCTAAATACATTCAAATATGTATCCGCTCATGAG
ACAATAACCCTGATAAATGCTTCAATAATATTGAAAAAGGAAGAGTATGAGTATTCAACATTTCCGTGTC
GCCCTTATTCCCTTTTTTGCGGCATTTTGCCTTCCTGTTTTTGCTCACCCAGAAACGCTGGTGAAAGTAA
AAGATGCTGAAGATCAGTTGGGTGCACGAGTGGGTTACATCGAACTGGATCTCAACAGCGGTAAGATCCT
TGAGAGTTTTCGCCCCGAAGAACGTTTTCCAATGATGAGCACTTTTAAAGTTCTGCTATGTGGCGCGGTA
TTATCCCGTATTGACGCCGGGCAAGAGCAACTCGGTCGCCGCATACACTATTCTCAGAATGACTTGGTTG
AGTACTCACCAGTCACAGAAAAGCATCTTACGGATGGCATGACAGTAAGAGAATTATGCAGTGCTGCCAT
AACCATGAGTGATAACACTGCGGCCAACTTACTTCTGACAACGATCGGAGGACCGAAGGAGCTAACCGCT
TTTTTGCACAACATGGGGGATCATGTAACTCGCCTTGATCGTTGGGAACCGGAGCTGAATGAAGCCATAC
CAAACGACGAGCGTGACACCACGATGCCTGTAGCAATGGCAACAACGTTGCGCAAACTATTAACTGGCGA
ACTACTTACTCTAGCTTCCCGGCAACAATTAATAGACTGGATGGAGGCGGATAAAGTTGCAGGACCACTT
CTGCGCTCGGCCCTTCCGGCTGGCTGGTTTATTGCTGATAAATCTGGAGCCGGTGAGCGTGGGTCTCGCG
GTATCATTGCAGCACTGGGGCCAGATGGTAAGCCCTCCCGTATCGTAGTTATCTACACGACGGGGAGTCA
GGCAACTATGGATGAACGAAATAGACAGATCGCTGAGATAGGTGCCTCACTGATTAAGCATTGGTAACTG
TCAGACCAAGTTTACTCATATATACTTTAGATTGATTTAAAACTTCATTTTTAATTTAAAAGGATCTAGG
TGAAGATCCTTTTTGATAATCTCATGACCAAAATCCCTTAACGTGAGTTTTCGTTCCACTGAGCGTCAGA
CCCCGTAGAAAAGATCAAAGGATCTTCTTGAGATCCTTTTTTTCTGCGCGTAATCTGCTGCTTGCAAACA
AAAAAACCACCGCTACCAGCGGTGGTTTGTTTGCCGGATCAAGAGCTACCAACTCTTTTTCCGAAGGTAA
CTGGCTTCAGCAGAGCGCAGATACCAAATACTATTCTTCTAGTGTAGCCGTAGTTAGGCCACCACTTCAA
GAACTCTGTAGCACCGCCTACATACCTCGCTCTGCTAATCCTGTTACCAGTGGCTGCTGCCAGTGGCGAT
AAGTCGTGTCTTACCGGGTTGGACTCAAGACGATAGTTACCGGATAAGGCGCAGCGGTCGGGCTGAACGG
GGGGTTCGTGCACACAGCCCAGCTTGGAGCGAACGACCTACACCGAACTGAGATACCTACAGCGTGAGCT
ATGAGAAAGCGCCACGCTTCCCGAAGGGAGAAAGGCGGACAGGTATCCGGTAAGCGGCAGGGTCGGAACA
GGAGAGCGCACGAGGGAGCTTCCAGGGGGAAACGCCTGGTATCTTTATAGTCCTGTCGGGTTTCGCCACC
TCTGACTTGAGCGTCGATTTTTGTGATGCTCGTCAGGGGGGCGGAGCCTATGGAAAAACGCCAGCAACGC
GGCCTTTTTACGGTTCCTGGCCTTTTGCTGGCCTTTTGCTCACATGTTCTTTCCTGCGTTATCCCCTGAT
TCTGTGGATAACCGTATTACCGCCTTTGAGTGAGCTGATACCGCTCGCCGCAGCCGAACGACCGAGCGCA
GCGAGTCAGTGAGCGAGGAAGCGGAAGAGCGCCTGATGCGGTATTTTCTCCTTACGCATCTGTGCGGTAT
TTCACACCGCATAGACCAGCCGCGTAACCTGGCAAAATCGGTTACGGTTGAGTAATAAATGGATGCCCTG
CGTAAGCGGGTGTGGGCGGACAATAAAGTCTTAAACTGAACAAAATAGATCTAAACTATGACAATAAAGT
CTTAAACTAGACAGAATAGTTGTAAACTGAAATCAGTCCAGTTATGCTGTGAAAAAGCATACTGGACTTT
TGTTATGGCTAAAGCAAACTCTTCATTTTCTGAAGTGCAAATTGCCCGTCGTATTAAAGAGGGGCGTGGC
CAAGGGCATGGTAAAGACTATATTCGCGGCGTTGTGACAATTTACCGAACAACTCCGCGGCCGGGAAGCC
GATCTCGGCTTGAACGAATTGTTAGGTGGCGGTACTTGGGTCGATATCAAAGTGCATCACTTCTTCCCGT
ATGCCCAACTTTGTATAGAGAGCCACTGCGGGATCGTCACCGTAATCTGCTTGCACGTAGATCACATAAG
CACCAAGCGCGTTGGCCTCATGCTTGAGGAGATTGATGAGCGCGGTGGCAATGCCCTGCCTCCGGTGC
